Addgene plasmid #112633: pQE80L TriCatcher-RGDSP-MMP
Purpose: Two SpyCatchers linked by an elastin-like polypeptide with an RGDSP integrin-binding site, an MMP-cleavable sequence and a C-terminal SnoopCatcher
Depositing lab: Mark Howarth. Depositing organization: University of Oxford. Publication: Assembling and decorating hyaluronan hydrogels with twin protein superglues to mimic cell-cell interactions. Wieduwild R, Howarth M. Biomaterials. 2018 Oct;180:253-264. doi: 10.1016/j.biomaterials.2018.07.020. Epub 2018 Jul 17. PubMed 30053659.
Backbone
  Vector backbone: pQE80L
  Backbone manufacturer: Qiagen Inc.
  Backbone size w/o insert (bp): 4714
  Total vector size (bp): 6556
  Vector type: Bacterial Expression
Growth in bacteria
  Bacterial resistance: Ampicillin, 100 μg/mL
  Growth temperature: 37°C
  Growth strain: DH5alpha
  Copy number: High Copy
Gene/Insert
  Gene/Insert name: TriCatcher-RGDSP-MMP
  Species: Synthetic
  Insert size (bp): 1842
  Mutation: central matrix metalloproteinase-cleavable sequence and RGDSP integrin-binding sequence
  Promoter: T5
  Tag / fusion protein: His6 (N terminal on insert); TEV cleavage site (N terminal on insert)
  Cloning method: Gibson Cloning
  Sequencing primers: 5′ CATAAAAAATTTATTTGCTTTGTGAGCGG; 3′ CGAGCGTTCTGAACAAATCC
Terms and licenses: Academic/Nonprofit Terms; Industry Terms: Not Available to Industry
How to cite: pQE80L TriCatcher-RGDSP-MMP was a gift from Mark Howarth (Addgene plasmid # 112633 ; http://n2t.net/addgene:112633 ; RRID:Addgene_112633)
