[The description below was written by a language model from this plasmid's Addgene catalogue record and pLannotate feature annotations shown in this document.]
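Description:
pQE80L TriCatcher-RGDSP-MMP is a bacterial expression plasmid built on the pQE80L backbone for IPTG-inducible production of a synthetic protein crosslinker in E. coli. It replicates from a high-copy ColE1/pMB1-type origin and is selected with ampicillin through the β-lactamase gene. The annotated sequence also shows a chloramphenicol acetyltransferase coding region downstream of the expression cassette, a standard pQE backbone element, although ampicillin is the only selection the catalogue lists. Expression is driven by the phage T5 promoter, which is recognised by E. coli RNA polymerase and controlled by lac operator sequences. A lacI gene under the lacIq promoter supplies repressor in cis, so tight regulation does not depend on the host strain. The lambda t0 terminator ends transcription of the insert, and an rrnB T1 terminator lies further downstream.

The roughly 1.8 kb insert, assembled by Gibson cloning, encodes an N-terminal His6 tag and TEV protease site followed by TriCatcher-RGDSP-MMP: two SpyCatcher domains joined by an elastin-like polypeptide, plus a C-terminal SnoopCatcher. The central linker carries an RGDSP integrin-binding motif and a matrix metalloproteinase-cleavable sequence. The feature table detects a second TEV site within the insert. Its short hits to rplI and a solubility tag are partial matches, probably reflecting linker or other insert sequence rather than deliberate features. SpyCatcher and SnoopCatcher each form a spontaneous covalent isopeptide bond with their own peptide tag, without cross-reacting. The purified protein can therefore bridge SpyTag-bearing components while leaving a separate site for attaching SnoopTag-fused proteins. The associated publication used such proteins to assemble and decorate hyaluronan hydrogels that support cell adhesion and can be degraded by proteases.
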