Features (pLannotate 1.2.2; 20 found; start..end, strand, type, name):
     82..126     +  promoter       T5 promoter: bacteriophage T5 promoter for E. coli RNA polymerase, with embedded lac operator
    134..150     +  protein_bind   lac operator: The lac repressor binds to the lac operator to inhibit transcription in E. coli. This inhibition can be relieved by adding lactose or isopropyl-β-D-thiogalactopyranoside (IPTG). lac repressor encoded by lacI
    202..218     +  CDS            capTEV™ (fragment): composite tag for in vivo biotinylation, TEV protease cleavage, and 6xHis tagging
    238..258     +  CDS            TEV site: tobacco etch virus (TEV) protease recognition and cleavage site
   1204..1224    +  CDS            TEV site: tobacco etch virus (TEV) protease recognition and cleavage site
   1573..1731    +  CDS            rplI (fragment): RL9_GEOSE - Experimental evidence at protein level: Swiss-Prot protein existence level 1. Binds to the 23S rRNA. From Geobacillus stearothermophilus (Bacillus stearothermophilus).
   2036..2054    +  CDS            SET1 (fragment): solubility-enhancement tag derived from T7 phage gene 10B
   2074..2168    +  terminator     lambda t0 terminator: transcription terminator from phage lambda
   2183..2211    +  promoter       cat promoter (fragment): promoter of the E. coli cat gene encoding chloramphenicol acetyltransferase
   2212..2868    +  CDS            cat: CAT_ECOLX - Experimental evidence at protein level: Swiss-Prot protein existence level 1. This enzyme is an effector of chloramphenicol resistance in bacteria. From Escherichia coli. This protein is used as a marker in many commonly used cloning vectors, such as pACYC184.
   2936..3022    +  terminator     rrnB T1 terminator: Escherichia coli rrnB; transcription terminator T1 from the E. coli rrnB gene
   3045..3062    -  promoter       tet promoter (fragment): E. coli promoter for tetracycline efflux protein gene
   3081..3102    -  protein_bind   CAP binding site: CAP binding activates transcription in the presence of cAMP. E. coli catabolite activator protein
   3115..4197    -  CDS            lacI: lac repressor; lacI; The lac repressor binds to the lac operator to inhibit transcription in E. coli. This inhibition can be relieved by adding lactose or isopropyl-β-D-thiogalactopyranoside (IPTG).
   4198..4275    -  promoter       lacIq promoter: lacI (mutant); In the lacIq allele, a single base change in the promoter boosts expression of the lacI gene about 10-fold.
   4324..4365    +  CDS            rop (fragment): Rop protein, which maintains plasmids at low copy number; rop
   4467..4607    +  misc_feature   bom: basis of mobility region from pBR322
   4793..5381    -  rep_origin     ori: high-copy-number ColE1/pMB1/pBR322/pUC origin of replication
   5552..6412    -  CDS            AmpR: β-lactamase; bla; confers resistance to ampicillin, carbenicillin, and related antibiotics
   6413..6517    -  promoter       AmpR promoter: bla
>Addgene plasmid #112633 | pQE80L TriCatcher-RGDSP-MMP | addgene full sequence | sequence record 222151 | Addgene NGS Result
GTCTAAGAAACCATTATTATCATGACATTAACCTATAAAAATAGGCGTATCACGAGGCCCTTTCGTCTTC
ACCTTGAGAAATCATAAAAAATTTATTTGCTTTGTGAGCGGATAACAATTATAATAGATTCAATTGTGAG
CGGATAACAATTTCACACAGAATTCATTAAAGAGGAGAAATTAACTATGAAAGGCAGCAGCCATCATCAT
CATCATCACGTCGACATCCCAACGACCGAAAACCTGTATTTTCAGGGCGCCATGGTTGATACCTTATCAG
GTTTATCAAGTGAGCAAGGTCAGTCCGGTGATATGACAATTGAAGAAGATAGTGCTACCCATATTAAATT
CTCAAAACGTGATGAGGACGGCAAAGAGTTAGCTGGTGCAACTATGGAGTTGCGTGATTCATCTGGTAAA
ACTATTAGTACATGGATTTCAGATGGACAAGTGAAAGATTTCTACCTGTATCCAGGAAAATATACATTTG
TCGAAACCGCAGCACCAGACGGTTATGAGGTAGCAACTGCTATTACCTTTACAGTTAATGAGCAAGGTCA
GGTTACTGTAAATGGCAAAGCAACTAAAGGTGACGCTCATATTGACGGTAGCGGTGGCTCTGGCGGTCAG
CTCGACGGCCACGGCGTGGGTGTTCCGGGCGTCGGTGTGCCGGGTGTGGGTGTGCCGGGCGAAGGTGTGC
CGGGCGTCGGTGTGCCGGGTGTTGGTGTTCCGGGCGTTGGTGTGCCGGGCGTTGGCGTGCCGGGCGAGGG
TGTGCCGGGCGTTGGTGTTCCGGGCGTGGGTGTGCCGGGCGTGGGCGTGCCGGGCGTCGGTGTTCCGGGC
GAGGGTGTGCCGGGCGTAGGTGTGCCGGGCGTTGGTGAGCTCTATGCGCGTGGTGATAGTCCGGCCGTTC
CGCTCAGTCTCTATAGTGGTATCCGTGCCACTAGTGTGCCGGGCGTCGGCGTGCCGGGCGTAGGTGTTCC
GGGCGAGGGTGTTCCGGGCGTTGGTGTGCCGGGCGTCGGCGTGCCGGGCGTGGGTGTTCCGGGCGTAGGT
GTGCCGGGCGAGGGTGTGCCGGGCGTGGGCGTGCCGGGCGTAGGTGTTCCGGGCGTAGGTGTTCCGGGCG
TAGGTGTTCCGGGTGAAGGCGTGCCGGGCGTTGGTGTGCCGGGTGTGGGCGTGCCGGGCGGGCTGCTCGA
CATCCCAACGACCGAAAACCTGTATTTTCAGGGCGCCATGGTTGATACCTTATCAGGTTTATCAAGTGAG
CAAGGTCAGTCCGGTGATATGACAATTGAAGAAGATAGTGCTACCCATATTAAATTCTCAAAACGTGATG
AGGACGGCAAAGAGTTAGCTGGTGCAACTATGGAGTTGCGTGATTCATCTGGTAAAACTATTAGTACATG
GATTTCAGATGGACAAGTGAAAGATTTCTACCTGTATCCAGGAAAATATACATTTGTCGAAACCGCAGCA
CCAGACGGTTATGAGGTAGCAACTGCTATTACCTTTACAGTTAATGAGCAAGGTCAGGTTACTGTAAATG
GCAAAGCAACTAAAGGTGACGCTCATATTGGATCCCCCGCCAACCTGAAGGCCCTGGAGGCCCAGAAGCA
GAAGGAGCAGAGACAGGCCGCCGAGGAGCTGGCCAACGCCAAGAAGCTGAAGGAGCAGCTGGAGAAGGGA
TCCCATATGAAGCCGCTGCGTGGTGCCGTGTTTAGCCTGCAGAAACAGCATCCCGACTATCCCGATATCT
ATGGCGCGATTGATCAGAATGGGACCTATCAAAATGTGCGTACCGGCGAAGATGGTAAACTGACCTTTAA
GAATCTGAGCGATGGCAAATATCGCCTGTTTGAAAATAGCGAACCCGCTGGCTATAAACCGGTGCAGAAT
AAGCCGATTGTGGCGTTTCAGATTGTGAATGGCGAAGTGCGTGATGTGACCAGCATTGTGCCGCAGGATA
TTCCGGCTACATATGAATTTACCAACGGTAAACATTATATCACCAATGAACCGATACCGCCGAAATAAGG
ATCCGGCTGCTAACAAAGCCCGAAGCTTAATTAGCTGAGCTTGGACTCCTGTTGATAGATCCAGTAATGA
CCTCAGAACTCCATCTGGATTTGTTCAGAACGCTCGGTTGCCGCCGGGCGTTTTTTATTGGTGAGAATCC
AAGCCAGCTTGGCGAGATTTTCAGGAGCTAAGGAAGCTAAAATGGAGAAAAAAATCACTGGATATACCAC
CGTTGATATATCCCAATGGCATCGTAAAGAACATTTTGAGGCATTTCAGTCAGTTGCTCAATGTACCTAT
AACCAGACCGTTCAGCTGGATATTACGGCCTTTTTAAAGACCGTAAAGAAAAATAAGCACAAGTTTTATC
CGGCCTTTATTCACATTCTTGCCCGCCTGATGAATGCTCATCCGGAATTTCGTATGGCAATGAAAGACGG
TGAGCTGGTGATATGGGATAGTGTTCACCCTTGTTACACCGTTTTCCATGAGCAAACTGAAACGTTTTCA
TCGCTCTGGAGTGAATACCACGACGATTTCCGGCAGTTTCTACACATATATTCGCAAGATGTGGCGTGTT
ACGGTGAAAACCTGGCCTATTTCCCTAAAGGGTTTATTGAGAATATGTTTTTCGTCTCAGCCAATCCCTG
GGTGAGTTTCACCAGTTTTGATTTAAACGTGGCCAATATGGACAACTTCTTCGCCCCCGTTTTCACCATG
GGCAAATATTATACGCAAGGCGACAAGGTGCTGATGCCGCTGGCGATTCAGGTTCATCATGCCGTTTGTG
ATGGCTTCCATGTCGGCAGAATGCTTAATGAATTACAACAGTACTGCGATGAGTGGCAGGGCGGGGCGTA
ATTTTTTTAAGGCAGTTATTGGTGCCCTTAAACGCCTGGGGTAATGACTCTCTAGCTTGAGGCATCAAAT
AAAACGAAAGGCTCAGTCGAAAGACTGGGCCTTTCGTTTTATCTGTTGTTTGTCGGTGAACGCTCTCCTG
AGTAGGACAAATCCGCCCTCTAGATTACGTGCAGTCGATGATAAGCTGTCAAACATGAGAATTGTGCCTA
ATGAGTGAGCTAACTTACATTAATTGCGTTGCGCTCACTGCCCGCTTTCCAGTCGGGAAACCTGTCGTGC
CAGCTGCATTAATGAATCGGCCAACGCGCGGGGAGAGGCGGTTTGCGTATTGGGCGCCAGGGTGGTTTTT
CTTTTCACCAGTGAGACGGGCAACAGCTGATTGCCCTTCACCGCCTGGCCCTGAGAGAGTTGCAGCAAGC
GGTCCACGCTGGTTTGCCCCAGCAGGCGAAAATCCTGTTTGATGGTGGTTAACGGCGGGATATAACATGA
GCTGTCTTCGGTATCGTCGTATCCCACTACCGAGATATCCGCACCAACGCGCAGCCCGGACTCGGTAATG
GCGCGCATTGCGCCCAGCGCCATCTGATCGTTGGCAACCAGCATCGCAGTGGGAACGATGCCCTCATTCA
GCATTTGCATGGTTTGTTGAAAACCGGACATGGCACTCCAGTCGCCTTCCCGTTCCGCTATCGGCTGAAT
TTGATTGCGAGTGAGATATTTATGCCAGCCAGCCAGACGCAGACGCGCCGAGACAGAACTTAATGGGCCC
GCTAACAGCGCGATTTGCTGGTGACCCAATGCGACCAGATGCTCCACGCCCAGTCGCGTACCGTCTTCAT
GGGAGAAAATAATACTGTTGATGGGTGTCTGGTCAGAGACATCAAGAAATAACGCCGGAACATTAGTGCA
GGCAGCTTCCACAGCAATGGCATCCTGGTCATCCAGCGGATAGTTAATGATCAGCCCACTGACGCGTTGC
GCGAGAAGATTGTGCACCGCCGCTTTACAGGCTTCGACGCCGCTTCGTTCTACCATCGACACCACCACGC
TGGCACCCAGTTGATCGGCGCGAGATTTAATCGCCGCGACAATTTGCGACGGCGCGTGCAGGGCCAGACT
GGAGGTGGCAACGCCAATCAGCAACGACTGTTTGCCCGCCAGTTGTTGTGCCACGCGGTTGGGAATGTAA
TTCAGCTCCGCCATCGCCGCTTCCACTTTTTCCCGCGTTTTCGCAGAAACGTGGCTGGCCTGGTTCACCA
CGCGGGAAACGGTCTGATAAGAGACACCGGCATACTCTGCGACATCGTATAACGTTACTGGTTTCACATT
CACCACCCTGAATTGACTCTCTTCCGGGCGCTATCATGCCATACCGCGAAAGGTTTTGCACCATTCGATG
GTGTCGGAATTTCGGGCAGCGTTGGGTCCTGGCCACGGGTGCGCATGATCTAGAGCTGCCTCGCGCGTTT
CGGTGATGACGGTGAAAACCTCTGACACATGCAGCTCCCGGAGACGGTCACAGCTTGTCTGTAAGCGGAT
GCCGGGAGCAGACAAGCCCGTCAGGGCGCGTCAGCGGGTGTTGGCGGGTGTCGGGGCGCAGCCATGACCC
AGTCACGTAGCGATAGCGGAGTGTATACTGGCTTAACTATGCGGCATCAGAGCAGATTGTACTGAGAGTG
CACCATATGCGGTGTGAAATACCGCACAGATGCGTAAGGAGAAAATACCGCATCAGGCGCTCTTCCGCTT
CCTCGCTCACTGACTCGCTGCGCTCGGTCGTTCGGCTGCGGCGAGCGGTATCAGCTCACTCAAAGGCGGT
AATACGGTTATCCACAGAATCAGGGGATAACGCAGGAAAGAACATGTGAGCAAAAGGCCAGCAAAAGGCC
AGGAACCGTAAAAAGGCCGCGTTGCTGGCGTTTTTCCATAGGCTCCGCCCCCCTGACGAGCATCACAAAA
ATCGACGCTCAAGTCAGAGGTGGCGAAACCCGACAGGACTATAAAGATACCAGGCGTTTCCCCCTGGAAG
CTCCCTCGTGCGCTCTCCTGTTCCGACCCTGCCGCTTACCGGATACCTGTCCGCCTTTCTCCCTTCGGGA
AGCGTGGCGCTTTCTCATAGCTCACGCTGTAGGTATCTCAGTTCGGTGTAGGTCGTTCGCTCCAAGCTGG
GCTGTGTGCACGAACCCCCCGTTCAGCCCGACCGCTGCGCCTTATCCGGTAACTATCGTCTTGAGTCCAA
CCCGGTAAGACACGACTTATCGCCACTGGCAGCAGCCACTGGTAACAGGATTAGCAGAGCGAGGTATGTA
GGCGGTGCTACAGAGTTCTTGAAGTGGTGGCCTAACTACGGCTACACTAGAAGGACAGTATTTGGTATCT
GCGCTCTGCTGAAGCCAGTTACCTTCGGAAAAAGAGTTGGTAGCTCTTGATCCGGCAAACAAACCACCGC
TGGTAGCGGTGGTTTTTTTGTTTGCAAGCAGCAGATTACGCGCAGAAAAAAAGGATCTCAAGAAGATCCT
TTGATCTTTTCTACGGGGTCTGACGCTCAGTGGAACGAAAACTCACGTTAAGGGATTTTGGTCATGAGAT
TATCAAAAAGGATCTTCACCTAGATCCTTTTAAATTAAAAATGAAGTTTTAAATCAATCTAAAGTATATA
TGAGTAAACTTGGTCTGACAGTTACCAATGCTTAATCAGTGAGGCACCTATCTCAGCGATCTGTCTATTT
CGTTCATCCATAGTTGCCTGACTCCCCGTCGTGTAGATAACTACGATACGGGAGGGCTTACCATCTGGCC
CCAGTGCTGCAATGATACCGCGAGACCCACGCTCACCGGCTCCAGATTTATCAGCAATAAACCAGCCAGC
CGGAAGGGCCGAGCGCAGAAGTGGTCCTGCAACTTTATCCGCCTCCATCCAGTCTATTAATTGTTGCCGG
GAAGCTAGAGTAAGTAGTTCGCCAGTTAATAGTTTGCGCAACGTTGTTGCCATTGCTACAGGCATCGTGG
TGTCACGCTCGTCGTTTGGTATGGCTTCATTCAGCTCCGGTTCCCAACGATCAAGGCGAGTTACATGATC
CCCCATGTTGTGCAAAAAAGCGGTTAGCTCCTTCGGTCCTCCGATCGTTGTCAGAAGTAAGTTGGCCGCA
GTGTTATCACTCATGGTTATGGCAGCACTGCATAATTCTCTTACTGTCATGCCATCCGTAAGATGCTTTT
CTGTGACTGGTGAGTACTCAACCAAGTCATTCTGAGAATAGTGTATGCGGCGACCGAGTTGCTCTTGCCC
GGCGTCAATACGGGATAATACCGCGCCACATAGCAGAACTTTAAAAGTGCTCATCATTGGAAAACGTTCT
TCGGGGCGAAAACTCTCAAGGATCTTACCGCTGTTGAGATCCAGTTCGATGTAACCCACTCGTGCACCCA
ACTGATCTTCAGCATCTTTTACTTTCACCAGCGTTTCTGGGTGAGCAAAAACAGGAAGGCAAAATGCCGC
AAAAAAGGGAATAAGGGCGACACGGAAATGTTGAATACTCATACTCTTCCTTTTTCAATATTATTGAAGC
ATTTATCAGGGTTATTGTCTCATGAGCGGATACATATTTGAATGTATTTAGAAAAATAAACAAATAGGGG
TTCCGCGCACATTTCCCCGAAAAGTGCCACCTGAC
