>Addgene plasmid #112633 | pQE80L TriCatcher-RGDSP-MMP | depositor partial sequence | sequence record 212190 | full TriCatcher-RGDSP-MMP sequence including start and stop codon
ATGAAAGGCAGCAGCCATCATCATCATCATCACGTCGACATCCCAACGACCGAAAACCTGTATTTTCAGG
GCGCCATGGTTGATACCTTATCAGGTTTATCAAGTGAGCAAGGTCAGTCCGGTGATATGACAATTGAAGA
AGATAGTGCTACCCATATTAAATTCTCAAAACGTGATGAGGACGGCAAAGAGTTAGCTGGTGCAACTATG
GAGTTGCGTGATTCATCTGGTAAAACTATTAGTACATGGATTTCAGATGGACAAGTGAAAGATTTCTACC
TGTATCCAGGAAAATATACATTTGTCGAAACCGCAGCACCAGACGGTTATGAGGTAGCAACTGCTATTAC
CTTTACAGTTAATGAGCAAGGTCAGGTTACTGTAAATGGCAAAGCAACTAAAGGTGACGCTCATATTGAC
GGTAGCGGTGGCTCTGGCGGTCAGCTCGACGGCCACGGCGTGGGTGTTCCGGGCGTCGGTGTGCCGGGTG
TGGGTGTGCCGGGCGAAGGTGTGCCGGGCGTCGGTGTGCCGGGTGTTGGTGTTCCGGGCGTTGGTGTGCC
GGGCGTTGGCGTGCCGGGCGAGGGTGTGCCGGGCGTTGGTGTTCCGGGCGTGGGTGTGCCGGGCGTGGGC
GTGCCGGGCGTCGGTGTTCCGGGCGAGGGTGTGCCGGGCGTAGGTGTGCCGGGCGTTGGTGAGCTCTATG
CGCGTGGTGATAGTCCGGCCGTTCCGCTCAGTCTCTATAGTGGTATCCGTGCCACTAGTGTGCCGGGCGT
CGGCGTGCCGGGCGTAGGTGTTCCGGGCGAGGGTGTTCCGGGCGTTGGTGTGCCGGGCGTCGGCGTGCCG
GGCGTGGGTGTTCCGGGCGTAGGTGTGCCGGGCGAGGGTGTGCCGGGCGTGGGCGTGCCGGGCGTAGGTG
TTCCGGGCGTAGGTGTTCCGGGCGTAGGTGTTCCGGGTGAAGGCGTGCCGGGCGTTGGTGTGCCGGGTGT
GGGCGTGCCGGGCGGGCTGCTCGACATCCCAACGACCGAAAACCTGTATTTTCAGGGCGCCATGGTTGAT
ACCTTATCAGGTTTATCAAGTGAGCAAGGTCAGTCCGGTGATATGACAATTGAAGAAGATAGTGCTACCC
ATATTAAATTCTCAAAACGTGATGAGGACGGCAAAGAGTTAGCTGGTGCAACTATGGAGTTGCGTGATTC
ATCTGGTAAAACTATTAGTACATGGATTTCAGATGGACAAGTGAAAGATTTCTACCTGTATCCAGGAAAA
TATACATTTGTCGAAACCGCAGCACCAGACGGTTATGAGGTAGCAACTGCTATTACCTTTACAGTTAATG
AGCAAGGTCAGGTTACTGTAAATGGCAAAGCAACTAAAGGTGACGCTCATATTGGATCCCCCGCCAACCT
GAAGGCCCTGGAGGCCCAGAAGCAGAAGGAGCAGAGACAGGCCGCCGAGGAGCTGGCCAACGCCAAGAAG
CTGAAGGAGCAGCTGGAGAAGGGATCCCATATGAAGCCGCTGCGTGGTGCCGTGTTTAGCCTGCAGAAAC
AGCATCCCGACTATCCCGATATCTATGGCGCGATTGATCAGAATGGGACCTATCAAAATGTGCGTACCGG
CGAAGATGGTAAACTGACCTTTAAGAATCTGAGCGATGGCAAATATCGCCTGTTTGAAAATAGCGAACCC
GCTGGCTATAAACCGGTGCAGAATAAGCCGATTGTGGCGTTTCAGATTGTGAATGGCGAAGTGCGTGATG
TGACCAGCATTGTGCCGCAGGATATTCCGGCTACATATGAATTTACCAACGGTAAACATTATATCACCAA
TGAACCGATACCGCCGAAATAA
